>Addgene plasmid #106995 | T7-5i3e5 | addgene full sequence | sequence record 205787 | Addgene NGS Result
GTTCGCTCCAAGCTGGGCTGTGTGCACGAACCCCCCGTTCAGCCCGACCGCTGCGCCTTATCCGGTAACT
ATCGTCTTGAGTCCAACCCGGTAAGACACGACTTATCGCCACTGGCAGCAGCCACTGGTAACAGGATTAG
CAGAGCGAGGTATGTAGGCGGTGCTACAGAGTTCTTGAAGTGGTGGCCTAACTACGGCTACACTAGAAGA
ACAGTATTTGGTATCTGCGCTCTGCTGAAGCCAGTTACCTTCGGAAAAAGAGTTGGTAGCTCTTGATCCG
GCAAACAAACCACCGCTGGTAGCGGTGGTTTTTTTGTTTGCAAGCAGCAGATTACGCGCAGAAAAAAAGG
ATCTCAAGAAGATCCTTTGATCTTTTCTACGGGGTCTGACGCTCAGTGGAACGAAAACTCACGTTAAGGG
ATTTTGGTCATGAGATTATCAAAAAGGATCTTCACCTAGATCCTTTTAAATTAAAAATGAAGTTTTAAAT
CAATCTAAAGTATATATGAGTAAACTTGGTCTGACAGTTAGAAAAACTCATCGAGCATCAAATGAAACTG
CAATTTATTCATATCAGGATTATCAATACCATATTTTTGAAAAAGCCGTTTCTGTAATGAAGGAGAAAAC
TCACCGAGGCAGTTCCATAGGATGGCAAGATCCTGGTATCGGTCTGCGATTCCGACTCGTCCAACATCAA
TACAACCTATTAATTTCCCCTCGTCAAAAATAAGGTTATCAAGTGAGAAATCACCATGAGTGACGACTGA
ATCCGGTGAGAATGGCAAAAGTTTATGCATTTCTTTCCAGACTTGTTCAACAGGCCAGCCATTACGCTCG
TCATCAAAATCACTCGCATCAACCAAACCGTTATTCATTCGTGATTGCGCCTGAGCGAGACGAAATACGC
GATCGCTGTTAAAAGGACAATTACAAACAGGAATCGAATGCAACCGGCGCAGGAACACTGCCAGCGCATC
AACAATATTTTCACCTGAATCAGGATATTCTTCTAATACCTGGAATGCTGTTTTCCCAGGGATCGCAGTG
GTGAGTAACCATGCATCATCAGGAGTACGGATAAAATGCTTGATGGTCGGAAGAGGCATAAATTCCGTCA
GCCAGTTTAGTCTGACCATCTCATCTGTAACATCATTGGCAACGCTACCTTTGCCATGTTTCAGAAACAA
CTCTGGCGCATCGGGCTTCCCATACAATCGATAGATTGTCGCACCTGATTGCCCGACATTATCGCGAGCC
CATTTATACCCATATAAATCAGCATCCATGTTGGAATTTAATCGCGGCCTAGAGCAAGACGTTTCCCGTT
GAATATGGCTCATACTCTTCCTTTTTCAATATTATTGAAGCATTTATCAGGGTTATTGTCTCATGAGCGG
ATACATATTTGAATGTATTTAGAAAAATAAACAAATAGGGGTTCCGCGCACATTTCCCCGAAAAGTGCCA
CCTGACGTCTAAGAAACCATTATTATCATGACATTAACCTATAAAAATAGGCGTATCACGAGGCCCTTTC
GTCTCGCGCGTTTCGGTGATGACGGTGAAAACCTCTGACACATGCAGCTCCCGGAGACGGTCACAGCTTG
TCTGTAAGCGGATGCCGGGAGCAGACAAGCCCGTCAGGGCGCGTCAGCGGGTGTTGGCGGGTGTCGGGGC
TGGCTTAACTATGCGGCATCAGAGCAGATTGTACTGAGAGTGCACCATATGCGGTGTGAAATACCGCACA
GATGCGTAAGGAGAAAATACCGCATCAGGCGCCATTCGCCATTCAGGCTGCGCAACTGTTGGGAAGGGCG
ATCGGTGCGGGCCTCTTCGCTATTACGCCAGCTGGCGAAAGGGGGATGTGCTGCAAGGCGATTAAGTTGG
GTAACGCCAGGGTTTTCCCAGTCACGACGTTGTAAAACGACGGCCAGTGAATTGACGCGTATTGGGATTA
ATACGACTCACTATAGGGCGAATTCGAGCTCACTCTCTTCCGCATCGCTGTCTGCGAGGTACCCTACCAG
GTGAGTATGGATCCCTCTAAAAGCGGGCATGACTTCTAGAGTAGTCCAGGGTTTCCGAGGGTTTCCGTCG
ACGATGTCAGCTCGTCTCGAGGGCGTACTAACTGGGCCCCTTCTTCTTTTTCCCTCAGGTCCTACACAAC
ATACTGCAGGACAAACTCTTCGCGGTCTCTGCATGCGAGCTCACTCTCTTCCGCATCGCTGTCTGCGAGG
TACCCTACCAGGTGAGTATGGATCCCTCTAAAAGCGGGCATGACTTCTAGAGTAGTCCAGGGTTTCCGAG
GGTTTCCGACAATTGCATGAAGCTTATCCCAATGGCGCGCCGAGCTTGGCTCGAGCATGGTCATAGCTGT
TTCCTGTGTGAAATTGTTATCCGCTCACAATTCCACACAACATACGAGCCGGAAGCATAAAGTGTAAAGC
CTGGGGTGCCTAATGAGTGAGCTAACTCACATTAATTGCGTTGCGCTCACTGCCCGCTTTCCAGTCGGGA
AACCTGTCGTGCCAGCTGCATTAATGAATCGGCCAACGCGCGGGGAGAGGCGGTTTGCGTATTGGGCGCT
CTTCCGCTTCCTCGCTCACTGACTCGCTGCGCTCGGTCGTTCGGCTGCGGCGAGCGGTATCAGCTCACTC
AAAGGCGGTAATACGGTTATCCACAGAATCAGGGGATAACGCAGGAAAGAACATGTGAGCAAAAGGCCAG
CAAAAGGCCAGGAACCGTAAAAAGGCCGCGTTGCTGGCGTTTTTCCATAGGCTCCGCCCCCCTGACGAGC
ATCACAAAAATCGACGCTCAAGTCAGAGGTGGCGAAACCCGACAGGACTATAAAGATACCAGGCGTTTCC
CCCTGGAAGCTCCCTCGTGCGCTCTCCTGTTCCGACCCTGCCGCTTACCGGATACCTGTCCGCCTTTCTC
CCTTCGGGAAGCGTGGCGCTTTCTCATAGCTCACGCTGTAGGTATCTCAGTTCGGTGTAGGTC
Features (pLannotate 1.2.2; 16 found; start..end, strand, type, name):
    528..1343    -  CDS            KanR: aminoglycoside phosphotransferase; aph(3')-Ia; confers resistance to kanamycin in bacteria or G418 (Geneticin®) in eukaryotes
   1344..1448    -  promoter       AmpR promoter: bla
   1543..1578    +  CDS            rop (fragment): Rop protein, which maintains plasmids at low copy number; rop
   1680..1779    +  misc_feature   bom (fragment): basis of mobility region from pBR322
   1785..1942    -  CDS            lacZα (fragment): LacZα fragment of β-galactosidase; lacZ fragment
   1959..1977    +  promoter       T7 promoter: promoter for bacteriophage T7 RNA polymerase
   2049..2067    +  intron         chimeric intron (fragment): chimera between introns from adenovirus and immunoglobulin heavy chain genes
   2070..2086    +  misc_feature   Ad SA (fragment): adenovirus major late transcript splice acceptor (Friedrich and Soriano, 1991)
   2178..2198    +  misc_feature   Ad SA (fragment): adenovirus major late transcript splice acceptor (Friedrich and Soriano, 1991)
   2270..2288    +  intron         chimeric intron (fragment): chimera between introns from adenovirus and immunoglobulin heavy chain genes
   2291..2307    +  misc_feature   Ad SA (fragment): adenovirus major late transcript splice acceptor (Friedrich and Soriano, 1991)
   2394..2410    -  protein_bind   lac operator: The lac repressor binds to the lac operator to inhibit transcription in E. coli. This inhibition can be relieved by adding lactose or isopropyl-β-D-thiogalactopyranoside (IPTG). lac repressor encoded by lacI
   2418..2448    -  promoter       lac promoter: promoter for the E. coli lac operon
   2463..2484    -  protein_bind   CAP binding site: CAP binding activates transcription in the presence of cAMP. E. coli catabolite activator protein
   2497..2589    -  CDS            lacI (fragment): lac repressor; lacI; The lac repressor binds to the lac operator to inhibit transcription in E. coli. This inhibition can be relieved by adding lactose or isopropyl-β-D-thiogalactopyranoside (IPTG).
   2772..357     -  rep_origin     ori (across the origin): high-copy-number ColE1/pMB1/pBR322/pUC origin of replication
