[The description below was written by a language model from this plasmid's Addgene catalogue record and pLannotate feature annotations shown in this document.]
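Description:
T7-5i3e5 is a small (about 3 kb) pUC-based bacterial plasmid that serves as a template for in vitro transcription of a synthetic splicing substrate RNA called 5i3e5. It is maintained in E. coli at high copy number through a ColE1/pUC-type origin of replication and is selected with kanamycin. Resistance comes from an aph(3')-Ia aminoglycoside phosphotransferase gene, which the annotation places directly downstream of a bla (AmpR) promoter. The rest of the backbone consists of cloning-vector remnants: short fragments of rop, bom and lacI, plus a lacZα fragment and the lac promoter, operator and CAP site flanking the insert region. None of these appear relevant to how the plasmid is used.

The functional cassette is a bacteriophage T7 promoter followed by roughly 400 bp of insert. Within the insert, automated annotation detects only short, repeated matches to an adenovirus/immunoglobulin chimeric intron and to the adenovirus major late splice acceptor. Similar pairs of matches recur about 220 bp apart, indicating that the insert is assembled from reiterated adenovirus major late-derived splicing elements. The record does not define the insert's architecture. The name may denote an arrangement of 5′ splice site, intron, 3′ splice site, exon and a second 5′ splice site, but this is an inference from the name, not a recorded fact. No terminator or run-off site is annotated, and no protein-coding payload or tag is present. According to the stated purpose and the associated study, the T7 transcript is intended as a model pre-mRNA for examining how human pre-spliceosome components assemble across introns and exons.
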