Addgene plasmid #106995: T7-5i3e5
Purpose: T7 transcription template for 5i3e5
Depositing lab: Melissa Moore. Depositing organization: University of Massachusetts, Worcester. Publication: Synergistic assembly of human pre-spliceosomes across introns and exons. Braun JE, Friedman LJ, Gelles J, Moore MJ. Elife. 2018 Jun 22;7. pii: 37751. doi: 10.7554/eLife.37751. PubMed 29932423.
Backbone
  Vector backbone: pUC
Growth in bacteria
  Bacterial resistance: Kanamycin, 50 μg/mL
  Growth temperature: 37°C
  Growth strain: DH5alpha
  Copy number: High Copy
Gene/Insert
  Gene/Insert name: 5i3e5
Terms and licenses: Academic/Nonprofit Terms; Industry Terms: Not Available to Industry
How to cite: T7-5i3e5 was a gift from Melissa Moore (Addgene plasmid # 106995 ; http://n2t.net/addgene:106995 ; RRID:Addgene_106995)
