>Addgene plasmid #106995 | T7-5i3e5 | depositor partial sequence | sequence record 202001 | T7-5i3e5 sequence 356 bps
GGGCGAATTCGAGCTCACTCTCTTCCGCATCGCTGTCTGCGAGGTACCCTACCAGGTGAGTATGGATCCC
TCTAAAAGCGGGCATGACTTCTAGAGTAGTCCAGGGTTTCCGAGGGTTTCCGTCGACGATGTCAGCTCGT
CTCGAGGGCGTACTAACTGGGCCCCTTCTTCTTTTTCCCTCAGGTCCTACACAACATACTGCAGGACAAA
CTCTTCGCGGTCTCTGCATGCGAGCTCACTCTCTTCCGCATCGCTGTCTGCGAGGTACCCTACCAGGTGA
GTATGGATCCCTCTAAAAGCGGGCATGACTTCTAGAGTAGTCCAGGGTTTCCGAGGGTTTCCGACAATTG
CATGAA
